Addgene plasmid #231376: pcDNA3.3_3xFLAG_SUMO_Eu1_HsAGO2(K98A)
Purpose: Express mutant human AGO2 with N-terminal 3xFLAG-SUMO_Eu1 tag in mammalian cells
Depositing lab: David Bartel. Depositing organization: Whitehead Institute for Biomedical Research. Publication: The structural basis for RNA slicing by human Argonaute2. Mohamed AA, Wang PY, Bartel DP, Vos SM. Cell Rep. 2025 Jan 28;44(1):115166. doi: 10.1016/j.celrep.2024.115166. Epub 2024 Dec 31. PubMed 39932188.
Backbone
  Vector backbone: pcDNA3.3
  Backbone size w/o insert (bp): 5413
  Vector type: Mammalian Expression
  Selectable markers: Neomycin (select with G418)
Growth in bacteria
  Bacterial resistance: Ampicillin, 100 μg/mL
  Growth temperature: 37°C
  Growth strain: DH5alpha
  Copy number: High Copy
Gene/Insert
  Gene/Insert name: Human Argonaute2 (alt name: AGO2)
  Species: H. sapiens (human), Synthetic
  Insert size (bp): 2958
  Mutation: K98A
  Entrez Gene: AGO2 (a.k.a. CASC7, EIF2C2, LESKRES, LINC00980, PPD, Q10)
  Promoter: CMV
  Tag / fusion protein: 3xFLAG-SUMO_Eu1 (N terminal on insert)
  Cloning method: Other
  Sequencing primers: 5′ CMV Forward; 3′ TK-pA-R
Terms and licenses: Academic/Nonprofit Terms; Industry Terms: Not Available to Industry
Depositor comments: With engineered orthogonal SUMO_Eu1 (Vera Rodriguez et al., JCB 2019) in N-terminal tag. Please visit https://doi.org/10.1101/2024.08.19.608718 for bioRxiv preprint.
How to cite: pcDNA3.3_3xFLAG_SUMO_Eu1_HsAGO2(K98A) was a gift from David Bartel (Addgene plasmid # 231376 ; http://n2t.net/addgene:231376 ; RRID:Addgene_231376)
