[The description below was written by a language model from this plasmid's Addgene catalogue record and pLannotate feature annotations shown in this document.]
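Description:
pcDNA3.3_3xFLAG_SUMO_Eu1_HsAGO2(K98A) is a mammalian expression plasmid of 8,371 nt built on the pcDNA3.3 backbone for producing a point-mutant human Argonaute2 carrying an N-terminal affinity and cleavage tag. It is maintained in E. coli as a high-copy plasmid through a ColE1/pUC-type origin with ampicillin selection from the β-lactamase gene. An f1 origin is also present. For selection in mammalian cells, an SV40 enhancer/early promoter drives the neomycin phosphotransferase gene, terminated by an SV40 poly(A) signal, allowing G418 selection. The short bGH poly(A), ble, lacI and lac promoter/operator matches in the feature table appear to be backbone remnants rather than functional parts of the design.

The expression cassette uses the human CMV immediate-early enhancer and promoter to transcribe a single open reading frame ending at the HSV thymidine kinase polyadenylation signal. The frame encodes three tandem FLAG epitopes, then a SUMO domain, then full-length AGO2 with the K98A substitution. The automated annotation matches the SUMO segment to a rice SUMO1 fragment, but the depositor identifies it as SUMO_Eu1, an engineered orthogonal SUMO. Such a module is generally used so that the tag resists endogenous eukaryotic SUMO proteases yet can be removed by a cognate engineered protease. This arrangement suits FLAG-based capture followed by protease release of the protein.

AGO2 is the guide-RNA-binding core of the RNA-induced silencing complex. The associated study concerns the structural basis of RNA slicing by human AGO2, so the construct presumably serves to produce the mutant for biochemical or structural comparison with the wild-type protein. The record does not state the specific effect of K98A.
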