Features (pLannotate 1.2.2; 20 found; start..end, strand, type, name):
     50..429     +  enhancer       CMV enhancer: human cytomegalovirus immediate early enhancer
    430..633     +  promoter       CMV promoter: human cytomegalovirus (CMV) immediate early promoter
    751..816     +  CDS            3xFLAG: three tandem FLAG® epitope tags, followed by an enterokinase cleavage site
    865..1122    +  CDS            SUMO1 (fragment): SUMO1_ORYSJ - Also known as SMT3, SUM1. Experimental evidence at protein level: Swiss-Prot protein existence level 1. Ubiquitin-like protein which can be covalently attached to target lysines as a monomer. Does not seem to be involved in protein degradation and may function as an antagonist of ubiquitin in the degradation process (By similarity). From Oryza sativa subsp. japonica (Rice).
   1129..3702    +  CDS            AGO2 (sequence partly withheld): AGO2_HUMAN - Also known as EIF2C2. Experimental evidence at protein level: Swiss-Prot protein existence level 1. Required for RNA-mediated gene silencing (RNAi) by the RNA- induced silencing complex (RISC). The 'minimal RISC' appears to include AGO2 bound to a short guide RNA such as a microRNA (miRNA) or short interfering RNA (siRNA). These guide RNAs direct RISC to complementary mRNAs that are targets for RISC-mediated gene silencing. The precise mechanism of gene silencing depends on the degree of complementarity between the miRNA or siRNA and its target. Binding of RISC to a perfectly comp
   3801..3849    +  polyA_signal   HSV TK poly(A) signal: herpes simplex virus thymidine kinase polyadenylation signal (Cole and Stacy, 1985)
   3940..3956    -  polyA_signal   bGH poly(A) signal (fragment): bovine growth hormone polyadenylation signal
   4051..4479    +  rep_origin     f1 ori (sequence partly withheld): f1 bacteriophage origin of replication; arrow indicates direction of (+) strand synthesis
   4493..4822    +  promoter       SV40 promoter: SV40 enhancer and early promoter
   4889..5680    +  CDS            neo: KKA2_KLEPN - Also known as kan, nptII. Experimental evidence at protein level: Swiss-Prot protein existence level 1. Resistance to kanamycin, neomycin, paromomycin, ribostamycin, butirosin and gentamicin B. From Klebsiella pneumoniae.
   5706..5864    +  CDS            ble (fragment): BLE_KLEPN - Experimental evidence at protein level: Swiss-Prot protein existence level 1. Binding protein with a strong affinity to the bleomycin family of antibiotics. Binds to CL990; an antimitotic-antibiotic compound. From Klebsiella pneumoniae.
   5859..5980    +  polyA_signal   SV40 poly(A) signal: SV40 polyadenylation signal
   6053..6069    -  protein_bind   lac operator: The lac repressor binds to the lac operator to inhibit transcription in E. coli. This inhibition can be relieved by adding lactose or isopropyl-β-D-thiogalactopyranoside (IPTG). lac repressor encoded by lacI
   6077..6107    -  promoter       lac promoter: promoter for the E. coli lac operon
   6122..6143    -  protein_bind   CAP binding site: CAP binding activates transcription in the presence of cAMP. E. coli catabolite activator protein
   6156..6248    -  CDS            lacI (fragment): lac repressor; lacI; The lac repressor binds to the lac operator to inhibit transcription in E. coli. This inhibition can be relieved by adding lactose or isopropyl-β-D-thiogalactopyranoside (IPTG).
   6431..7019    -  rep_origin     ori: high-copy-number ColE1/pMB1/pBR322/pUC origin of replication
   7190..8050    -  CDS            AmpR: β-lactamase; bla; confers resistance to ampicillin, carbenicillin, and related antibiotics
   8051..8155    -  promoter       AmpR promoter: bla
   8214..8266    -  misc_feature   bom (fragment): basis of mobility region from pBR322
>Addgene plasmid #231376 | pcDNA3.3_3xFLAG_SUMO_Eu1_HsAGO2(K98A) | addgene full sequence | sequence record 457962 | Addgene NGS Result
GTTAGGCGTTTTGCGCTGCTTCGCGATGTACGGGCCAGATATACGCGTTGACATTGATTATTGACTAGTT
ATTAATAGTAATCAATTACGGGGTCATTAGTTCATAGCCCATATATGGAGTTCCGCGTTACATAACTTAC
GGTAAATGGCCCGCCTGGCTGACCGCCCAACGACCCCCGCCCATTGACGTCAATAATGACGTATGTTCCC
ATAGTAACGCCAATAGGGACTTTCCATTGACGTCAATGGGTGGAGTATTTACGGTAAACTGCCCACTTGG
CAGTACATCAAGTGTATCATATGCCAAGTACGCCCCCTATTGACGTCAATGACGGTAAATGGCCCGCCTG
GCATTATGCCCAGTACATGACCTTATGGGACTTTCCTACTTGGCAGTACATCTACGTATTAGTCATCGCT
ATTACCATGGTGATGCGGTTTTGGCAGTACATCAATGGGCGTGGATAGCGGTTTGACTCACGGGGATTTC
CAAGTCTCCACCCCATTGACGTCAATGGGAGTTTGTTTTGGCACCAAAATCAACGGGACTTTCCAAAATG
TCGTAACAACTCCGCCCCATTGACGCAAATGGGCGGTAGGCGTGTACGGTGGGAGGTCTATATAAGCAGA
GCTCGTTTAGTGAACCGTCAGATCGCCTGGAGACGCCATCCACGCTGTTTTGACCTCCATAGAAGACACC
GGGACCGATCCAGCCTCCGGACTCTAGAGGATCGAACCCTTGCCACCATGGACTACAAAGACCATGACGG
TGATTATAAAGATCATGATATCGATTACAAGGATGACGATGACAAGCTTGGTGGTGCTAGCGGATCTGCT
GCGGGTGGCGAAGAAGATAAGAAACCGGCAGGTGGCGAAGGTGGCGGTGCCCATATCAACCTGAAAGTGA
AAGGTCAAGACGGCAACGAAGTCTTTTTCCGCATCAAACGTTCTACCCAGCTGAAAAAGCTGATGAACGC
ATACTGTGACCGTCAGTCTGTAGACATGAAGGCAATTGCTTTCCTCTTTAAGGGTCGTCGCCTACGTGCG
GAAAGGACCCCGGATGAACTGGAAATGGAAGATGGCGACGAAATCGACGCAATGCTGCACCAGACTGGAG
GCGGATCCTACTCGGGAGCCGGCCCCGCACTTGCACCTCCTGCGCCGCCGCCCCCCATCCAAGGATATGC
CTTCAAGCCTCCACCTAGACCCGACTTTGGGACCTCCGGGAGAACAATCAAATTACAGGCCAATTTCTTC
GAAATGGACATCCCCAAAATTGACATCTATCATTATGAATTGGATATCAAGCCAGAGAAGTGCCCGAGGA
GAGTTAACAGGGAAATCGTGGAACACATGGTCCAGCACTTTAAAACACAGATCTTTGGGGATCGGAAGCC
CGTGTTTGACGGCAGGGCGAATCTATACACAGCCATGCCCCTTCCGATTGGGAGGGACAAGGTGGAGCTG
GAGGTCACGCTGCCAGGAGAAGGCAAGGATCGCATCTTCAAGGTGTCCATCAAGTGGGTGTCCTGCGTGA
GCTTGCAGGCGTTACACGATGCACTTTCAGGGCGGCTGCCTAGCGTCCCTTTTGAGACGATCCAGGCCCT
GGACGTGGTCATGAGGCACTTGCCATCCATGAGGTACACCCCCGTGGGCCGCTCCTTCTTCACCGCGTCC
GAAGGCTGCTCTAACCCTCTTGGCGGGGGCCGAGAAGTGTGGTTTGGCTTCCATCAGTCCGTCCGGCCTT
CTCTCTGGAAAATGATGCTGAATATTGATGTGTCAGCAACAGCGTTTTACAAGGCACAGCCAGTAATCGA
GTTTGTTTGTGAAGTTTTGGATTTTAAAAGTATTGAAGAACAACAAAAACCTCTGACAGATTCCCAAAGG
GTAAAGTTTACCAAAGAAATTAAAGGTCTAAAGGTGGAGATAACGCACTGTGGGCAGATGAAGAGGAAGT
ACCGCGTCTGCAATGTGACCCGGCGGCCCGCCAGTCACCAAACATTCCCGCTGCAGCAGGAGAGCGGGCA
GACGGTGGAGTGCACGGTGGCCCAGTATTTCAAGGACAGGCACAAGCTTGTTCTGCGCTACCCCCACCTC
CCATGTTTACAAGTCGGACAGGAGCAGAAACACACCTACCTTCCCCTGGAGGTCTGTAACATTGTGGCAG
GACAAAGATGTATTAAAAAATTAACGGACAATCAGACCTCAACCATGATCAGAGCAACTGCTAGGTCGGC
GCCCGATCGGCAAGAAGAGATTAGCAAATTGATGCGAAGTGCAAGTTTCAACACAGATCCATACGTCCGT
GAATTTGGAATCATGGTCAAAGATGAGATGACAGACGTGACTGGGCGGGTGCTGCAGCCGCCCTCCATCC
TCTACGGGGGCAGGAATAAAGCTATTGCGACCCCTGTCCAGGGCGTCTGGGACATGCGGAAC
[405 nt withheld, positions 2443-2847]
AACAACATCCTGCTGCCCCAGGGCAGGCCGCCGGTGTTCCAGCAGCCCGTCATCTTTCTGGGAGCAGACG
TCACTCACCCCCCCGCCGGGGATGGGAAGAAGCCCTCCATTGCCGCCGTGGTGGGCAGCATGGACGCCCA
CCCCAATCGCTACTGCGCCACCGTGCGCGTGCAGCAGCACCGGCAGGAGATCATACAAGACCTGGCCGCC
ATGGTCCGCGAGCTCCTCATCCAGTTCTACAAGTCCACGCGCTTCAAGCCCACCCGCATCATCTTCTACC
GCGACGGTGTCTCTGAAGGCCAGTTCCAGCAGGTTCTCCACCACGAGTTGCTGGCCATCCGTGAGGCCTG
TATCAAGCTAGAAAAAGACTACCAGCCCGGGATCACCTTCATCGTGGTGCAGAAGAGGCACCACACCCGG
CTCTTCTGCACTGACAAGAACGAGCGGGTTGGGAAAAGTGGAAACATTCCAGCAGGCACGACTGTGGACA
CGAAAATCACCCACCCCACCGAGTTCGACTTCTACCTGTGTAGTCACGCTGGCATCCAGGGGACAAGCAG
GCCTTCGCACTATCACGTCCTCTGGGACGACAATCGTTTCTCCTCTGATGAGCTGCAGATCCTAACCTAC
CAGCTGTGTCACACCTACGTGCGCTGCACACGCTCCGTGTCCATCCCAGCGCCAGCATACTACGCTCACC
TGGTGGCCTTCCGGGCCAGGTACCACCTGGTGGATAAGGAACATGACAGTGCTGAAGGAAGCCATACCTC
TGGGCAGAGTAACGGGCGAGACCACCAAGCACTGGCCAAGGCGGTCCAGGTTCACCAAGACACTCTGCGC
ACCATGTACTTTGCTTGAAAGGGTTCGATCCCTACCGGTTAGTAATGAGTTTAAACGGGGGAGGCTAACT
GAAACACGGAAGGAGACAATACCGGAAGGAACCCGCGCTATGACGGCAATAAAAAGACAGAATAAAACGC
ACGGGTGTTGGGTCGTTTGTTCATAAACGCGGGGTTCGGTCCCAGGGCTGGCACTCTGTCGATACCCCAC
CGAGACCCCATTGGGGCCAATACGCCCGCGTTTCTTCCTTTTCCCCACCCCACCCCCCAAGTTCGGGTGA
AGGCCCAGGGCTCGCAGCCAACGTCGGGGCGGCAGGCCCTGCCATAGCAGATCTGCGCAGCTGGGGCTCT
AGGGGGTATCCCC
[124 nt withheld, positions 4051-4174]
C
[91 nt withheld, positions 4176-4266]
A
[49 nt withheld, positions 4268-4316]
CCTTTGACGTTGGAGTCCACGTTCTTT
[37 nt withheld, positions 4344-4380]
ACCCTATCTCGGTCTATTCTTTTGATTTATAAGGGATTTTGCCGATTTCGGCCTATTGGTTAAAAAATGA
GCTGATTTAACAAAAATTTAACGCGAATTAATTCTGTGGAATGTGTGTCAGTTAGGGTGTGGAAAGTCCC
CAGGCTCCCCAGCAGGCAGAAGTATGCAAAGCATGCATCTCAATTAGTCAGCAACCAGGTGTGGAAAGTC
CCCAGGCTCCCCAGCAGGCAGAAGTATGCAAAGCATGCATCTCAATTAGTCAGCAACCATAGTCCCGCCC
CTAACTCCGCCCATCCCGCCCCTAACTCCGCCCAGTTCCGCCCATTCTCCGCCCCATGGCTGACTAATTT
TTTTTATTTATGCAGAGGCCGAGGCCGCCTCTGCCTCTGAGCTATTCCAGAAGTAGTGAGGAGGCTTTTT
TGGAGGCCTAGGCTTTTGCAAAAAGCTCCCGGGAGCTTGTATATCCATTTTCGGATCTGATCAAGAGACA
GGATGAGGATCGTTTCGCATGATTGAACAAGATGGATTGCACGCAGGTTCTCCGGCCGCTTGGGTGGAGA
GGCTATTCGGCTATGACTGGGCACAACAGACAATCGGCTGCTCTGATGCCGCCGTGTTCCGGCTGTCAGC
GCAGGGGCGCCCGGTTCTTTTTGTCAAGACCGACCTGTCCGGTGCCCTGAATGAACTGCAGGACGAGGCA
GCGCGGCTATCGTGGCTGGCCACGACGGGCGTTCCTTGCGCAGCTGTGCTCGACGTTGTCACTGAAGCGG
GAAGGGACTGGCTGCTATTGGGCGAAGTGCCGGGGCAGGATCTCCTGTCATCTCACCTTGCTCCTGCCGA
GAAAGTATCCATCATGGCTGATGCAATGCGGCGGCTGCATACGCTTGATCCGGCTACCTGCCCATTCGAC
CACCAAGCGAAACATCGCATCGAGCGAGCACGTACTCGGATGGAAGCCGGTCTTGTCGATCAGGATGATC
TGGACGAAGAGCATCAGGGGCTCGCGCCAGCCGAACTGTTCGCCAGGCTCAAGGCGCGCATGCCCGACGG
CGAGGATCTCGTCGTGACCCATGGCGATGCCTGCTTGCCGAATATCATGGTGGAAAATGGCCGCTTTTCT
GGATTCATCGACTGTGGCCGGCTGGGTGTGGCGGACCGCTATCAGGACATAGCGTTGGCTACCCGTGATA
TTGCTGAAGAGCTTGGCGGCGAATGGGCTGACCGCTTCCTCGTGCTTTACGGTATCGCCGCTCCCGATTC
GCAGCGCATCGCCTTCTATCGCCTTCTTGACGAGTTCTTCTGAGCGGGACTCTGGGGTTCGCGAAATGAC
CGACCAAGCGACGCCCAACCTGCCATCACGAGATTTCGATTCCACCGCCGCCTTCTATGAAAGGTTGGGC
TTCGGAATCGTTTTCCGGGACGCCGGCTGGATGATCCTCCAGCGCGGGGATCTCATGCTGGAGTTCTTCG
CCCACCCCAACTTGTTTATTGCAGCTTATAATGGTTACAAATAAAGCAATAGCATCACAAATTTCACAAA
TAAAGCATTTTTTTCACTGCATTCTAGTTGTGGTTTGTCCAAACTCATCAATGTATCTTATCATGTCTGT
ATACCGTCGACCTCTAGCTAGAGCTTGGCGTAATCATGGTCATAGCTGTTTCCTGTGTGAAATTGTTATC
CGCTCACAATTCCACACAACATACGAGCCGGAAGCATAAAGTGTAAAGCCTGGGGTGCCTAATGAGTGAG
CTAACTCACATTAATTGCGTTGCGCTCACTGCCCGCTTTCCAGTCGGGAAACCTGTCGTGCCAGCTGCAT
TAATGAATCGGCCAACGCGCGGGGAGAGGCGGTTTGCGTATTGGGCGCTCTTCCGCTTCCTCGCTCACTG
ACTCGCTGCGCTCGGTCGTTCGGCTGCGGCGAGCGGTATCAGCTCACTCAAAGGCGGTAATACGGTTATC
CACAGAATCAGGGGATAACGCAGGAAAGAACATGTGAGCAAAAGGCCAGCAAAAGGCCAGGAACCGTAAA
AAGGCCGCGTTGCTGGCGTTTTTCCATAGGCTCCGCCCCCCTGACGAGCATCACAAAAATCGACGCTCAA
GTCAGAGGTGGCGAAACCCGACAGGACTATAAAGATACCAGGCGTTTCCCCCTGGAAGCTCCCTCGTGCG
CTCTCCTGTTCCGACCCTGCCGCTTACCGGATACCTGTCCGCCTTTCTCCCTTCGGGAAGCGTGGCGCTT
TCTCATAGCTCACGCTGTAGGTATCTCAGTTCGGTGTAGGTCGTTCGCTCCAAGCTGGGCTGTGTGCACG
AACCCCCCGTTCAGCCCGACCGCTGCGCCTTATCCGGTAACTATCGTCTTGAGTCCAACCCGGTAAGACA
CGACTTATCGCCACTGGCAGCAGCCACTGGTAACAGGATTAGCAGAGCGAGGTATGTAGGCGGTGCTACA
GAGTTCTTGAAGTGGTGGCCTAACTACGGCTACACTAGAAGAACAGTATTTGGTATCTGCGCTCTGCTGA
AGCCAGTTACCTTCGGAAAAAGAGTTGGTAGCTCTTGATCCGGCAAACAAACCACCGCTGGTAGCGGTGG
TTTTTTTGTTTGCAAGCAGCAGATTACGCGCAGAAAAAAAGGATCTCAAGAAGATCCTTTGATCTTTTCT
ACGGGGTCTGACGCTCAGTGGAACGAAAACTCACGTTAAGGGATTTTGGTCATGAGATTATCAAAAAGGA
TCTTCACCTAGATCCTTTTAAATTAAAAATGAAGTTTTAAATCAATCTAAAGTATATATGAGTAAACTTG
GTCTGACAGTTACCAATGCTTAATCAGTGAGGCACCTATCTCAGCGATCTGTCTATTTCGTTCATCCATA
GTTGCCTGACTCCCCGTCGTGTAGATAACTACGATACGGGAGGGCTTACCATCTGGCCCCAGTGCTGCAA
TGATACCGCGAGACCCACGCTCACCGGCTCCAGATTTATCAGCAATAAACCAGCCAGCCGGAAGGGCCGA
GCGCAGAAGTGGTCCTGCAACTTTATCCGCCTCCATCCAGTCTATTAATTGTTGCCGGGAAGCTAGAGTA
AGTAGTTCGCCAGTTAATAGTTTGCGCAACGTTGTTGCCATTGCTACAGGCATCGTGGTGTCACGCTCGT
CGTTTGGTATGGCTTCATTCAGCTCCGGTTCCCAACGATCAAGGCGAGTTACATGATCCCCCATGTTGTG
CAAAAAAGCGGTTAGCTCCTTCGGTCCTCCGATCGTTGTCAGAAGTAAGTTGGCCGCAGTGTTATCACTC
ATGGTTATGGCAGCACTGCATAATTCTCTTACTGTCATGCCATCCGTAAGATGCTTTTCTGTGACTGGTG
AGTACTCAACCAAGTCATTCTGAGAATAGTGTATGCGGCGACCGAGTTGCTCTTGCCCGGCGTCAATACG
GGATAATACCGCGCCACATAGCAGAACTTTAAAAGTGCTCATCATTGGAAAACGTTCTTCGGGGCGAAAA
CTCTCAAGGATCTTACCGCTGTTGAGATCCAGTTCGATGTAACCCACTCGTGCACCCAACTGATCTTCAG
CATCTTTTACTTTCACCAGCGTTTCTGGGTGAGCAAAAACAGGAAGGCAAAATGCCGCAAAAAAGGGAAT
AAGGGCGACACGGAAATGTTGAATACTCATACTCTTCCTTTTTCAATATTATTGAAGCATTTATCAGGGT
TATTGTCTCATGAGCGGATACATATTTGAATGTATTTAGAAAAATAAACAAATAGGGGTTCCGCGCACAT
TTCCCCGAAAAGTGCCACCTGACGTCGACGGATCGGGAGATCTCCCGATCCCCTATGGTGCACTCTCAGT
ACAATCTGCTCTGATGCCGCATAGTTAAGCCAGTATCTGCTCCCTGCTTGTGTGTTGGAGGTCGCTGAGT
AGTGCGCGAGCAAAATTTAAGCTACAACAAGGCAAGGCTTGACCGACAATTGCATGAAGAATCTGCTTAG
G
